>Addgene plasmid #44982 | GST-FUS 356-526 | addgene partial sequence | sequence record 64219 | pGEX-5 5'-GGGCTGGCAAGCCACGTTTGGTG-3'
CCTCAATCGGACTGGAAGTTCTGTTCCAGGGGCCCCTGGGAATCCGGTAAAGAATTCTCCGGAAATCCTA
TCAAGGTCTCATTTGCTACTCGCCGGGCAGACTTTAATCGGGGTGGTGGCAATGGTCGTGGAGGCCGAGG
GCGAGGAGGACCCATGGGCCGTGGAGGCTATGGAGGTGGTGGCAGTGGTGGTGGTGGCCGAGGAGGATTT
CCCAGTGGAGGTGGTGGCGGTGGAGGACAGCAGCGAGCTGGTGACTGGAAGTGTCCTAATCCCACCTGTG
AGAATATGAACTTCTCTTGGAGGAATGAATGCAACCAGTGTAAGGCCCCTAAACCAGATGGCCCAGGAGG
GGGACCAGGTGGCTCTCACATGGGGGGTAACTACGGGGATGATCGTCGTGGTGGCAGAGGAGGCTATGAT
CGAGGCGGCTACCGGGGCCGCGGCGGGGACCGTGGAGGCTTCCGAGGGGGCCGGGGTGGTGGGGACAGAG
GTGGCTTTGGCCCTGGCAAGATGGATTCCAGGGGTGAGCACAGACAGGATCGCAGGGAGAGGCCGTATTA
ATTAGCCTGGCTCCCCAGGTTCTGGAACAGCTTTTTGTCCTGTACCCAGTGTTACCCTCGTTATTTTGTA
ACCTTCCAATTCCTGATCACCCAAGGGTTTTTTTGTGTCGGACTATGTAATTGTAACTATACCTCTGGTT
CCCATTAAAAGTGACCATTTTAGTTAAAAAAAA
