[The description below was written by a language model from this plasmid's Addgene catalogue record.]
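Description:
GST-FUS 356-526 is a bacterial expression plasmid built on the pGEX-6P-1 backbone, with a recorded total size of about 5.5 kb (roughly 5 kb of backbone plus a 0.5 kb insert). It is maintained in E. coli as a high-copy plasmid under ampicillin selection. The record gives catalogue fields only and includes no feature table, so elements such as the origin of replication are not itemised individually.

The insert encodes a C-terminal fragment of human FUS (fused in sarcoma, also known as TLS), covering amino acids 356 to 526. It was cloned between the BamHI and XhoI sites, both of which remain intact. Expression is driven by the tac promoter, a hybrid trp/lac promoter that is inducible with IPTG in E. coli. The fragment is produced as a fusion with glutathione S-transferase (GST) at its N terminus, supplied by the backbone. GST allows the fusion protein to be captured on glutathione resin for affinity purification or immobilised as bait. The pGEX-6P series generally places a PreScission protease site between GST and the insert so the tag can be removed, although this record does not list that site explicitly.

The associated publication concerns interactions between FUS and SMN proteins that link the motor neuron diseases ALS and SMA. Given that context and the truncated insert, the plasmid most plausibly belongs to a set of FUS deletion constructs for making recombinant protein for GST pull-down and domain-mapping experiments. The record does not state a specific use.
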