Addgene plasmid #44982: GST-FUS 356-526
Depositing lab: Robin Reed. Depositing organization: Harvard Medical School. Publication: FUS-SMN protein interactions link the motor neuron diseases ALS and SMA. Yamazaki T, Chen S, Yu Y, Yan B, Haertlein TC, Carrasco MA, Tapia JC, Zhai B, Das R, Lalancette-Hebert M, Sharma A, Chandran S, Sullivan G, Nishimura AL, Shaw CE, Gygi SP, Shneider NA, Maniatis T, Reed R. Cell Rep. 2012 Oct 25;2(4):799-806. doi: 10.1016/j.celrep.2012.08.025. Epub 2012 Sep 27. PubMed 23022481.
Backbone
  Vector backbone: pGEX-6P-1
  Backbone size w/o insert (bp): 5000
  Total vector size (bp): 5500
  Vector type: Bacterial Expression
Growth in bacteria
  Bacterial resistance: Ampicillin, 100 μg/mL
  Growth temperature: 37°C
  Growth strain: DH5alpha
  Copy number: High Copy
Gene/Insert
  Gene/Insert name: FUS (356-526aa) (alt names: TLS; fused in sarcoma)
  Species: H. sapiens (human)
  Insert size (bp): 500
  Mutation: contains amino acids 356-526
  Entrez Gene: FUS (a.k.a. ALS6, ETM4, FUS1, HNRNPP2, POMP75, TLS, altFUS)
  Promoter: tac
  Tag / fusion protein: GST (N terminal on backbone)
  Cloning method: Restriction Enzyme; 5′ cloning site BamHI (not destroyed); 3′ cloning site XhoI (not destroyed)
  Sequencing primers: 5′ pGEX5; 3′ pGEX3
Terms and licenses: Academic/Nonprofit Terms; Industry Terms: Not Available to Industry
How to cite: GST-FUS 356-526 was a gift from Robin Reed (Addgene plasmid # 44982 ; http://n2t.net/addgene:44982 ; RRID:Addgene_44982)
